>Addgene plasmid #205139 | pJV0047 | addgene full sequence | sequence record 409758 | Addgene NGS Result
TGGCGAATGGG
[124 nt withheld, positions 12-135]
C
[91 nt withheld, positions 137-227]
A
[49 nt withheld, positions 229-277]
CCTTTGACGTTGGAGTCCACGTTCTTT
[37 nt withheld, positions 305-341]
ACCCTATCTCGGTCTATTCTTTTGATTTATAAGGGATTTTGCCGATTTCGGCCTATTGGTTAAAAAATGA
GCTGATTTAACAAAAATTTAACGCGAATTTTAACAAAATATTAACGCTTACAATTTAGGTGGCACTTTTC
GGGGAAATGTGCGCGGAACCCCTATTTGTTTATTTTTCTAAATACATTCAAATATGTATCCGCTCATGAA
TTAATTCTTAGAAAAACTCATCGAGCATCAAATGAAACTGCAATTTATTCATATCAGGATTATCAATACC
ATATTTTTGAAAAAGCCGTTTCTGTAATGAAGGAGAAAACTCACCGAGGCAGTTCCATAGGATGGCAAGA
TCCTGGTATCGGTCTGCGATTCCGACTCGTCCAACATCAATACAACCTATTAATTTCCCCTCGTCAAAAA
TAAGGTTATCAAGTGAGAAATCACCATGAGTGACGACTGAATCCGGTGAGAATGGCAAAAGTTTATGCAT
TTCTTTCCAGACTTGTTCAACAGGCCAGCCATTACGCTCGTCATCAAAATCACTCGCATCAACCAAACCG
TTATTCATTCGTGATTGCGCCTGAGCGAGACGAAATACGCGATCGCTGTTAAAAGGACAATTACAAACAG
GAATCGAATGCAACCGGCGCAGGAACACTGCCAGCGCATCAACAATATTTTCACCTGAATCAGGATATTC
TTCTAATACCTGGAATGCTGTTTTCCCGGGGATCGCAGTGGTGAGTAACCATGCATCATCAGGAGTACGG
ATAAAATGCTTGATGGTCGGAAGAGGCATAAATTCCGTCAGCCAGTTTAGTCTGACCATCTCATCTGTAA
CATCATTGGCAACGCTACCTTTGCCATGTTTCAGAAACAACTCTGGCGCATCGGGCTTCCCATACAATCG
ATAGATTGTCGCACCTGATTGCCCGACATTATCGCGAGCCCATTTATACCCATATAAATCAGCATCCATG
TTGGAATTTAATCGCGGCCTAGAGCAAGACGTTTCCCGTTGAATATGGCTCATAACACCCCTTGTATTAC
TGTTTATGTAAGCAGACAGTTTTATTGTTCATGACCAAAATCCCTTAACGTGAGTTTTCGTTCCACTGAG
CGTCAGACCCCGTAGAAAAGATCAAAGGATCTTCTTGAGATCCTTTTTTTCTGCGCGTAATCTGCTGCTT
GCAAACAAAAAAACCACCGCTACCAGCGGTGGTTTGTTTGCCGGATCAAGAGCTACCAACTCTTTTTCCG
AAGGTAACTGGCTTCAGCAGAGCGCAGATACCAAATACTGTCCTTCTAGTGTAGCCGTAGTTAGGCCACC
ACTTCAAGAACTCTGTAGCACCGCCTACATACCTCGCTCTGCTAATCCTGTTACCAGTGGCTGCTGCCAG
TGGCGATAAGTCGTGTCTTACCGGGTTGGACTCAAGACGATAGTTACCGGATAAGGCGCAGCGGTCGGGC
TGAACGGGGGGTTCGTGCACACAGCCCAGCTTGGAGCGAACGACCTACACCGAACTGAGATACCTACAGC
GTGAGCTATGAGAAAGCGCCACGCTTCCCGAAGGGAGAAAGGCGGACAGGTATCCGGTAAGCGGCAGGGT
CGGAACAGGAGAGCGCACGAGGGAGCTTCCAGGGGGAAACGCCTGGTATCTTTATAGTCCTGTCGGGTTT
CGCCACCTCTGACTTGAGCGTCGATTTTTGTGATGCTCGTCAGGGGGGCGGAGCCTATGGAAAAACGCCA
GCAACGCGGCCTTTTTACGGTTCCTGGCCTTTTGCTGGCCTTTTGCTCACATGTTCTTTCCTGCGTTATC
CCCTGATTCTGTGGATAACCGTATTACCGCCTTTGAGTGAGCTGATACCGCTCGCCGCAGCCGAACGACC
GAGCGCAGCGAGTCAGTGAGCGAGGAAGCGGAAGAGCGCCTGATGCGGTATTTTCTCCTTACGCATCTGT
GCGGTATTTCACACCGCAATGGTGCACTCTCAGTACAATCTGCTCTGATGCCGCATAGTTAAGCCAGTAT
ACACTCCGCTATCGCTACGTGACTGGGTCATGGCTGCGCCCCGACACCCGCCAACACCCGCTGACGCGCC
CTGACGGGCTTGTCTGCTCCCGGCATCCGCTTACAGACAAGCTGTGACCGTCTCCGGGAGCTGCATGTGT
CAGAGGTTTTCACCGTCATCACCGAAACGCGCGAGGCAGCTGCGGTAAAGCTCATCAGCGTGGTCGTGAA
GCGATTCACAGATGTCTGCCTGTTCATCCGCGTCCAGCTCGTTGAGTTTCTCCAGAAGCGTTAATGTCTG
GCTTCTGATAAAGCGGGCCATGTTAAGGGCGGTTTTTTCCTGTTTGGTCACTGATGCCTCCGTGTAAGGG
GGATTTCTGTTCATGGGGGTAATGATACCGATGAAACGAGAGAGGATGCTCACGATACGGGTTACTGATG
ATGAACATGCCCGGTTACTGGAACGTTGTGAGGGTAAACAACTGGCGGTATGGATGCGGCGGGACCAGAG
AAAAATCACTCAGGGTCAATGCCAGCGCTTCGTTAATACAGATGTAGGTGTTCCACAGGGTAGCCAGCAG
CATCCTGCGATGCAGATCCGGAACATAATGGTGCAGGGCGCTGACTTCCGCGTTTCCAGACTTTACGAAA
CACGGAAACCGAAGACCATTCATGTTGTTGCTCAGGTCGCAGACGTTTTGCAGCAGCAGTCGCTTCACGT
TCGCTCGCGTATCGGTGATTCATTCTGCTAACCAGTAAGGCAACCCCGCCAGCCTAGCCGGGTCCTCAAC
GACAGGAGCACGATCATGCGCACCCGTGGGGCCGCCATGCCGGCGATAATGGCCTGCTTCTCGCCGAAAC
GTTTGGTGGCGGGACCAGTGACGAAGGCTTGAGCGAGGGCGTGCAAGATTCCGAATACCGCAAGCGACAG
GCCGATCATCGTCGCGCTCCAGCGAAAGCGGTCCTCGCCGAAAATGACCCAGAGCGCTGCCGGCACCTGT
CCTACGAGTTGCATGATAAAGAAGACAGTCATAAGTGCGGCGACGATAGTCATGCCCCGCGCCCACCGGA
AGGAGCTGACTGGGTTGAAGGCTCTCAAGGGCATCGGTCGAGATCCCGGTGCCTAATGAGTGAGCTAACT
TACATTAATTGCGTTGCGCTCACTGCCCGCTTTCCAGTCGGGAAACCTGTCGTGCCAGCTGCATTAATGA
ATCGGCCAACGCGCGGGGAGAGGCGGTTTGCGTATTGGGCGCCAGGGTGGTTTTTCTTTTCACCAGTGAG
ACGGGCAACAGCTGATTGCCCTTCACCGCCTGGCCCTGAGAGAGTTGCAGCAAGCGGTCCACGCTGGTTT
GCCCCAGCAGGCGAAAATCCTGTTTGATGGTGGTTAACGGCGGGATATAACATGAGCTGTCTTCGGTATC
GTCGTATCCCACTACCGAGATATCCGCACCAACGCGCAGCCCGGACTCGGTAATGGCGCGCATTGCGCCC
AGCGCCATCTGATCGTTGGCAACCAGCATCGCAGTGGGAACGATGCCCTCATTCAGCATTTGCATGGTTT
GTTGAAAACCGGACATGGCACTCCAGTCGCCTTCCCGTTCCGCTATCGGCTGAATTTGATTGCGAGTGAG
ATATTTATGCCAGCCAGCCAGACGCAGACGCGCCGAGACAGAACTTAATGGGCCCGCTAACAGCGCGATT
TGCTGGTGACCCAATGCGACCAGATGCTCCACGCCCAGTCGCGTACCGTCTTCATGGGAGAAAATAATAC
TGTTGATGGGTGTCTGGTCAGAGACATCAAGAAATAACGCCGGAACATTAGTGCAGGCAGCTTCCACAGC
AATGGCATCCTGGTCATCCAGCGGATAGTTAATGATCAGCCCACTGACGCGTTGCGCGAGAAGATTGTGC
ACCGCCGCTTTACAGGCTTCGACGCCGCTTCGTTCTACCATCGACACCACCACGCTGGCACCCAGTTGAT
CGGCGCGAGATTTAATCGCCGCGACAATTTGCGACGGCGCGTGCAGGGCCAGACTGGAGGTGGCAACGCC
AATCAGCAACGACTGTTTGCCCGCCAGTTGTTGTGCCACGCGGTTGGGAATGTAATTCAGCTCCGCCATC
GCCGCTTCCACTTTTTCCCGCGTTTTCGCAGAAACGTGGCTGGCCTGGTTCACCACGCGGGAAACGGTCT
GATAAGAGACACCGGCATACTCTGCGACATCGTATAACGTTACTGGTTTCACATTCACCACCCTGAATTG
ACTCTCTTCCGGGCGCTATCATGCCATACCGCGAAAGGTTTTGCGCCATTCGATGGTGTCCGGGATCTCG
ACGCTCTCCCTTATGCGACTCCTGCATTAGGAAGCAGCCCAGTAGTAGGTTGAGGCCGTTGAGCACCGCC
GCCGCAAGGAATGGTGCATGCAAGGAGATGGCGCCCAACAGTCCCCCGGCCACGGGGCCTGCCACCATAC
CCACGCCGAAACAAGCGCTCATGAGCCCGAAGTGGCGAGCCCGATCTTCCCCATCGGTGATGTCGGCGAT
ATAGGCGCCAGCAACCGCACCTGTGGCGCCGGTGATGCCGGCCACGATGCGTCCGGCGTAGAGGATCGAG
ATCTCGATCCCGCGAAATTAATACGACTCACTATAGGGGAATTGTGAGCGGATAACAATTCCCCTCTAGA
AATAATTTTGTTTAACTTTAAGAAGGAGATATATCCATGGGCAGCAGCCATCACCATCACCATCACAGCA
GCGGCAGACTGGAAGTTCTGTTCCAGGGGCCGATGGTGAGCAAGGGCGAGGAGCTGTTCACCGGGGTGGT
GCCCATCCTGGTCGAGCTGGACGGCGACGTAAACGGCCACAAGTTCAGCGTGTCCGGCGAGGGCGAGGGC
GATGCCACCTACGGCAAGCTGACCCTGAAGTTCATCTGCACCACCGGCAAGCTGCCCGTGCCCTGGCCCA
CCCTCGTGACCACCCTGACCTACGGCGTGCAGTGCTTCAGCCGCTACCCCGACCACATGAAGCAGCACGA
CTTCTTCAAGTCCGCCATGCCCGAAGGCTACGTCCAGGAGCGCACCATCTTCTTCAAGGACGACGGCAAC
TACAAGACCCGCGCCGAGGTGAAGTTCGAGGGCGACACCCTGGTGAACCGCATCGAGCTGAAGGGCATCG
ACTTCAAGGAGGACGGCAACATCCTGGGGCACAAGCTGGAGTACAACTACAACAGCCACAACGTCTATAT
CATGGCCGACAAGCAGAAGAACGGCATCAAGGTGAACTTCAAGATCCGCCACAACATCGAGGACGGCAGC
GTGCAGCTCGCCGACCACTACCAGCAGAACACCCCCATCGGCGACGGCCCCGTGCTGCTGCCCGACAACC
ACTACCTGAGCACCCAGTCCGCCCTGAGCAAAGACCCCAACGAGAAGCGCGATCACATGGTCCTGCTGGA
GTTCGTGACCGCCGCCGGGATCACTCTCGGCATGGACGAGCTGTACAAGGGATCCGCTGGCTCCGCTGCT
GGTTCTGGCGCGGCCGCCATGGTGCAGAACCGGAACAACGAAATCTACATCACCGTGCCTCGGAAGATCC
AGGGCGAAGAGGGCCTGATGAGAAAGTACACCGCCTACGTGATCGAGGTGGAAGGCAGCGAGAACAAGAG
ATACCAAGTGACCCGGCGGTACAAGCAGTTCGTGCTGCTGCATACCCAGCTCGTCAGAGTGTTCGGCGAG
CACGATCTGCCTTCTCTGCCTGCCAAAGCCAACGGCCTGTACTTCAGCAAGGACGACCACACCGAGAAGC
GGAGAGTGAACCTGCAAGAGTACCTGCAGAACCTGGCCAAGAATCCCGCCATCCTGAACAGCCCCGTGTT
CTACCACTTCCTGAAGAGAGATGAGGGCCAGAACATCGACCACGTGCCAAGCAGCACACCCAGCCATCAG
AATTCTGCAGTCGACGGTACCGCGGGCCCGGGATCTATGGTGCAGAACCGGAACAACGAAATCTACATCA
CCGTGCCTCGGAAGATCCAGGGCGAAGAGGGCCTGATGAGAAAGTACACCGCCTACGTGATCGAGGTGGA
AGGCAGCGAGAACAAGAGATACCAAGTGACCCGGCGGTACAAGCAGTTCGTGCTGCTGCATACCCAGCTC
GTCAGAGTGTTCGGCGAGCACGATCTGCCTTCTCTGCCTGCCAAAGCCAACGGCCTGTACTTCAGCAAGG
ACGACCACACCGAGAAGCGGAGAGTGAACCTGCAAGAGTACCTGCAGAACCTGGCCAAGAATCCCGCCAT
CCTGAACAGCCCCGTGTTCTACCACTTCCTGAAGAGAGATGAGGGCCAGAACATCGACCACGTGCCAAGC
AGCACACCCAGCCATCAGAATTCGGATCCACCGGATCTAGACGGCGCGCCGTAATAGAAGCTTGAGTATT
CTATAGTGTCACCTAAATCCCAGCTTGATCCGGCTGCTAACAAAGCCCGAAAGGAAGCTGAGTTGGCTGC
TGCCACCGCTGAGCAATAACTAGCATAACCCCTTGGGGCCTCTAAACGGGTCTTGAGGGGTTTTTTGCTG
AAAGGAGGAACTATATCCGGAT
Features (pLannotate 1.2.2; 21 found; start..end, strand, type, name):
     12..440     +  rep_origin     f1 ori (sequence partly withheld): f1 bacteriophage origin of replication; arrow indicates direction of (+) strand synthesis
    493..550     +  promoter       AmpR promoter (fragment): bla
    559..1374    -  CDS            KanR: aminoglycoside phosphotransferase; aph(3')-Ia; confers resistance to kanamycin in bacteria or G418 (Geneticin®) in eukaryotes
   1496..2084    +  rep_origin     ori: high-copy-number ColE1/pMB1/pBR322/pUC origin of replication
   2270..2409    -  misc_feature   bom: basis of mobility region from pBR322
   2511..2702    -  CDS            rop: Rop protein, which maintains plasmids at low copy number; rop
   2719..3099    +  CDS            YPB1_ECOLX: Protein predicted: Swiss-Prot protein existence level 4. From Escherichia coli.
   3171..3462    -  CDS            TcR (fragment): tetracycline efflux protein; tet; confers resistance to tetracycline
   3477..3498    -  protein_bind   CAP binding site: CAP binding activates transcription in the presence of cAMP. E. coli catabolite activator protein
   3511..4593    -  CDS            lacI: lac repressor; lacI; The lac repressor binds to the lac operator to inhibit transcription in E. coli. This inhibition can be relieved by adding lactose or isopropyl-β-D-thiogalactopyranoside (IPTG).
   4594..4671    -  promoter       lacI promoter: lacI
   4679..4958    -  CDS            TcR (fragment): tetracycline efflux protein; tet; confers resistance to tetracycline
   4980..4998    +  promoter       T7 promoter: promoter for bacteriophage T7 RNA polymerase
   4999..5023    +  protein_bind   lac operator: The lac repressor binds to the lac operator to inhibit transcription in E. coli. This inhibition can be relieved by adding lactose or isopropyl-β-D-thiogalactopyranoside (IPTG). lac repressor encoded by lacI
   5038..5060    +  RBS            RBS: efficient ribosome binding site from bacteriophage T7 gene 10 (Olins and Rangwala, 1989)
   5080..5097    +  CDS            7xHis (fragment): 6xHis affinity tag
   5134..5850    +  CDS            EGFP: EGFP is a basic (constitutively fluorescent) green fluorescent protein published in 1996, derived from Aequorea victoria. It is reported to be a rapidly-maturing weak dimer with moderate acid sensitivity.
   6291..6326    +  misc_feature   MCS (fragment): multiple cloning site
   6781..6799    -  promoter       SP6 promoter: promoter for bacteriophage SP6 RNA polymerase
   6814..6863    +  CDS            SET1 (fragment): solubility-enhancement tag derived from T7 phage gene 10B
   6871..6918    +  terminator     T7 terminator: transcription terminator for bacteriophage T7 RNA polymerase
