[The description below was written by a language model from this plasmid's Addgene catalogue record and pLannotate feature annotations shown in this document.]
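Description:
pJV0047 is a bacterial expression plasmid built on the pOCC10 backbone for producing a recombinant 6xHis-EGFP-2xPX fusion protein in E. coli. The sequenced plasmid is about 6.9 kb and has a pET-like architecture. It carries a ColE1/pMB1-type origin together with the bom region and a rop gene, an f1 phage origin, and an aminoglycoside phosphotransferase gene conferring kanamycin resistance for selection. The catalogue lists it as high copy, although rop normally moderates copy number. Short tetracycline-resistance fragments flanking the lacI region appear to be pBR322-derived remnants rather than functional markers.

The expression cassette is driven by a T7 promoter with an adjacent lac operator and the phage T7 gene 10 ribosome binding site, and a plasmid-borne lacI gene under its own promoter supplies the repressor. Expression should therefore depend on a host that provides T7 RNA polymerase and be inducible with IPTG. The open reading frame begins with an N-terminal 6xHis affinity tag, followed by EGFP. The roughly 850 bp synthetic insert encoding a tandem duplication of the PX domain of SnxA (DDB_G0289833) is not annotated in the feature table. It presumably lies in the unannotated stretch between EGFP and the T7 terminator, where only an MCS fragment, an SP6 promoter and a short solubility-tag fragment were detected. The cloning sites used are not recorded.

The associated publication describes a reporter for the phosphoinositide PI(3,5)P2, used to follow PIKfyve activity on macropinosomes and phagosomes. This plasmid would supply a His-purifiable, fluorescent version of the 2xPX probe as recombinant protein, for example for in vitro lipid-binding work, though the record does not state specific applications.
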