Addgene plasmid #205139: pJV0047
Purpose: Expression of 6xHis-EGFP-2xPX in bacteria
Depositing lab: Jason King. Depositing organization: University of Sheffield. Publication: A PI(3,5)P2 reporter reveals PIKfyve activity and dynamics on macropinosomes and phagosomes. Vines JH, Maib H, Buckley CM, Gueho A, Zhu Z, Soldati T, Murray DH, King JS. J Cell Biol. 2023 Sep 4;222(9):e202209077. doi: 10.1083/jcb.202209077. Epub 2023 Jun 29. PubMed 37382666.
Backbone
  Vector backbone: pOCC10
  Backbone size w/o insert (bp): 5976
  Vector type: Bacterial Expression
Growth in bacteria
  Bacterial resistance: Kanamycin, 50 μg/mL
  Growth temperature: 37°C
  Growth strain: DH5alpha
  Copy number: High Copy
Gene/Insert
  Gene/Insert name: tandem 2xPX domain of SnxA (alt name: DDB_G0289833)
  Species: Synthetic
  Insert size (bp): 851
  Tag / fusion protein: 6xHis (N terminal on insert)
  Cloning method: Restriction Enzyme; 5′ cloning site Unknown (unknown if destroyed)
Terms and licenses: Academic/Nonprofit Terms; Industry Terms: Not Available to Industry
How to cite: pJV0047 was a gift from Jason King (Addgene plasmid # 205139 ; http://n2t.net/addgene:205139 ; RRID:Addgene_205139)
